>Addgene plasmid #231543 | pETG20a-Salro-HMG | addgene full sequence | sequence record 465431 | Addgene NGS Result
TGGCGAATGGG
[124 nt withheld, positions 12-135]
C
[91 nt withheld, positions 137-227]
A
[49 nt withheld, positions 229-277]
CCTTTGACGTTGGAGTCCACGTTCTTT
[37 nt withheld, positions 305-341]
ACCCTATCTCGGTCTATTCTTTTGATTTATAAGGGATTTTGCCGATTTCGGCCTATTGGTTAAAAAATGA
GCTGATTTAACAAAAATTTAACGCGAATTTTAACAAAATATTAACGCTTACAATTTAGGTGGCACTTTTC
GGGGAAATGTGCGCGGAACCCCTATTTGTTTATTTTTCTAAATACATTCAAATATGTATCCGCTCATGAG
ACAATAACCCTGATAAATGCTTCAATAATATTGAAAAAGGAAGAGTATGAGTATTCAACATTTCCGTGTC
GCCCTTATTCCCTTTTTTGCGGCATTTTGCCTTCCTGTTTTTGCTCACCCAGAAACGCTGGTGAAAGTAA
AAGATGCTGAAGATCAGTTGGGTGCACGAGTGGGTTACATCGAACTGGATCTCAACAGCGGTAAGATCCT
TGAGAGTTTTCGCCCCGAAGAACGTTTTCCAATGATGAGCACTTTTAAAGTTCTGCTATGTGGCGCGGTA
TTATCCCGTATTGACGCCGGGCAAGAGCAACTCGGTCGCCGCATACACTATTCTCAGAATGACTTGGTTG
AGTACTCACCAGTCACAGAAAAGCATCTTACGGATGGCATGACAGTAAGAGAATTATGCAGTGCTGCCAT
AACCATGAGTGATAACACTGCGGCCAACTTACTTCTGACAACGATCGGAGGACCGAAGGAGCTAACCGCT
TTTTTGCACAACATGGGGGATCATGTAACTCGCCTTGATCGTTGGGAACCGGAGCTGAATGAAGCCATAC
CAAACGACGAGCGTGACACCACGATGCCTGCAGCAATGGCAACAACGTTGCGCAAACTATTAACTGGCGA
ACTACTTACTCTAGCTTCCCGGCAACAATTAATAGACTGGATGGAGGCGGATAAAGTTGCAGGACCACTT
CTGCGCTCGGCCCTTCCGGCTGGCTGGTTTATTGCTGATAAATCTGGAGCCGGTGAGCGTGGGTCTCGCG
GTATCATTGCAGCACTGGGGCCAGATGGTAAGCCCTCCCGTATCGTAGTTATCTACACGACGGGGAGTCA
GGCAACTATGGATGAACGAAATAGACAGATCGCTGAGATAGGTGCCTCACTGATTAAGCATTGGTAACTG
TCAGACCAAGTTTACTCATATATACTTTAGATTGATTTAAAACTTCATTTTTAATTTAAAAGGATCTAGG
TGAAGATCCTTTTTGATAATCTCATGACCAAAATCCCTTAACGTGAGTTTTCGTTCCACTGAGCGTCAGA
CCCCGTAGAAAAGATCAAAGGATCTTCTTGAGATCCTTTTTTTCTGCGCGTAATCTGCTGCTTGCAAACA
AAAAAACCACCGCTACCAGCGGTGGTTTGTTTGCCGGATCAAGAGCTACCAACTCTTTTTCCGAAGGTAA
CTGGCTTCAGCAGAGCGCAGATACCAAATACTGTCCTTCTAGTGTAGCCGTAGTTAGGCCACCACTTCAA
GAACTCTGTAGCACCGCCTACATACCTCGCTCTGCTAATCCTGTTACCAGTGGCTGCTGCCAGTGGCGAT
AAGTCGTGTCTTACCGGGTTGGACTCAAGACGATAGTTACCGGATAAGGCGCAGCGGTCGGGCTGAACGG
GGGGTTCGTGCACACAGCCCAGCTTGGAGCGAACGACCTACACCGAACTGAGATACCTACAGCGTGAGCT
ATGAGAAAGCGCCACGCTTCCCGAAGGGAGAAAGGCGGACAGGTATCCGGTAAGCGGCAGGGTCGGAACA
GGAGAGCGCACGAGGGAGCTTCCAGGGGGAAACGCCTGGTATCTTTATAGTCCTGTCGGGTTTCGCCACC
TCTGACTTGAGCGTCGATTTTTGTGATGCTCGTCAGGGGGGCGGAGCCTATGGAAAAACGCCAGCAACGC
GGCCTTTTTACGGTTCCTGGCCTTTTGCTGGCCTTTTGCTCACATGTTCTTTCCTGCGTTATCCCCTGAT
TCTGTGGATAACCGTATTACCGCCTTTGAGTGAGCTGATACCGCTCGCCGCAGCCGAACGACCGAGCGCA
GCGAGTCAGTGAGCGAGGAAGCGGAAGAGCGCCTGATGCGGTATTTTCTCCTTACGCATCTGTGCGGTAT
TTCACACCGCAATGGTGCACTCTCAGTACAATCTGCTCTGATGCCGCATAGTTAAGCCAGTATACACTCC
GCTATCGCTACGTGACTGGGTCATGGCTGCGCCCCGACACCCGCCAACACCCGCTGACGCGCCCTGACGG
GCTTGTCTGCTCCCGGCATCCGCTTACAGACAAGCTGTGACCGTCTCCGGGAGCTGCATGTGTCAGAGGT
TTTCACCGTCATCACCGAAACGCGCGAGGCAGCTGCGGTAAAGCTCATCAGCGTGGTCGTGAAGCGATTC
ACAGATGTCTGCCTGTTCATCCGCGTCCAGCTCGTTGAGTTTCTCCAGAAGCGTTAATGTCTGGCTTCTG
ATAAAGCGGGCCATGTTAAGGGCGGTTTTTTCCTGTTTGGTCACTGATGCCTCCGTGTAAGGGGGATTTC
TGTTCATGGGGGTAATGATACCGATGAAACGAGAGAGGATGCTCACGATACGGGTTACTGATGATGAACA
TGCCCGGTTACTGGAACGTTGTGAGGGTAAACAACTGGCGGTATGGATGCGGCGGGACCAGAGAAAAATC
ACTCAGGGTCAATGCCAGCGCTTCGTTAATACAGATGTAGGTGTTCCACAGGGTAGCCAGCAGCATCCTG
CGATGCAGATCCGGAACATAATGGTGCAGGGCGCTGACTTCCGCGTTTCCAGACTTTACGAAACACGGAA
ACCGAAGACCATTCATGTTGTTGCTCAGGTCGCAGACGTTTTGCAGCAGCAGTCGCTTCACGTTCGCTCG
CGTATCGGTGATTCATTCTGCTAACCAGTAAGGCAACCCCGCCAGCCTAGCCGGGTCCTCAACGACAGGA
GCACGATCATGCGCACCCGTGGGGCCGCCATGCCGGCGATAATGGCCTGCTTCTCGCCGAAACGTTTGGT
GGCGGGACCAGTGACGAAGGCTTGAGCGAGGGCGTGCAAGATTCCGAATACCGCAAGCGACAGGCCGATC
ATCGTCGCGCTCCAGCGAAAGCGGTCCTCGCCGAAAATGACCCAGAGCGCTGCCGGCACCTGTCCTACGA
GTTGCATGATAAAGAAGACAGTCATAAGTGCGGCGACGATAGTCATGCCCCGCGCCCACCGGAAGGAGCT
GACTGGGTTGAAGGCTCTCAAGGGCATCGGTCGAGATCCCGGTGCCTAATGAGTGAGCTAACTTACATTA
ATTGCGTTGCGCTCACTGCCCGCTTTCCAGTCGGGAAACCTGTCGTGCCAGCTGCATTAATGAATCGGCC
AACGCGCGGGGAGAGGCGGTTTGCGTATTGGGCGCCAGGGTGGTTTTTCTTTTCACCAGTGAGACGGGCA
ACAGCTGATTGCCCTTCACCGCCTGGCCCTGAGAGAGTTGCAGCAAGCGGTCCACGCTGGTTTGCCCCAG
CAGGCGAAAATCCTGTTTGATGGTGGTTAACGGCGGGATATAACATGAGCTGTCTTCGGTATCGTCGTAT
CCCACTACCGAGATATCCGCACCAACGCGCAGCCCGGACTCGGTAATGGCGCGCATTGCGCCCAGCGCCA
TCTGATCGTTGGCAACCAGCATCGCAGTGGGAACGATGCCCTCATTCAGCATTTGCATGGTTTGTTGAAA
ACCGGACATGGCACTCCAGTCGCCTTCCCGTTCCGCTATCGGCTGAATTTGATTGCGAGTGAGATATTTA
TGCCAGCCAGCCAGACGCAGACGCGCCGAGACAGAACTTAATGGGCCCGCTAACAGCGCGATTTGCTGGT
GACCCAATGCGACCAGATGCTCCACGCCCAGTCGCGTACCGTCTTCATGGGAGAAAATAATACTGTTGAT
GGGTGTCTGGTCAGAGACATCAAGAAATAACGCCGGAACATTAGTGCAGGCAGCTTCCACAGCAATGGCA
TCCTGGTCATCCAGCGGATAGTTAATGATCAGCCCACTGACGCGTTGCGCGAGAAGATTGTGCACCGCCG
CTTTACAGGCTTCGACGCCGCTTCGTTCTACCATCGACACCACCACGCTGGCACCCAGTTGATCGGCGCG
AGATTTAATCGCCGCGACAATTTGCGACGGCGCGTGCAGGGCCAGACTGGAGGTGGCAACGCCAATCAGC
AACGACTGTTTGCCCGCCAGTTGTTGTGCCACGCGGTTGGGAATGTAATTCAGCTCCGCCATCGCCGCTT
CCACTTTTTCCCGCGTTTTCGCAGAAACGTGGCTGGCCTGGTTCACCACGCGGGAAACGGTCTGATAAGA
GACACCGGCATACTCTGCGACATCGTATAACGTTACTGGTTTCACATTCACCACCCTGAATTGACTCTCT
TCCGGGCGCTATCATGCCATACCGCGAAAGGTTTTGCGCCATTCGATGGTGTCCGGGATCTCGACGCTCT
CCCTTATGCGACTCCTGCATTAGGAAGCAGCCCAGTAGTAGGTTGAGGCCGTTGAGCACCGCCGCCGCAA
GGAATGGTGCATGCAAGGAGATGGCGCCCAACAGTCCCCCGGCCACGGGGCCTGCCACCATACCCACGCC
GAAACAAGCGCTCATGAGCCCGAAGTGGCGAGCCCGATCTTCCCCATCGGTGATGTCGGCGATATAGGCG
CCAGCAACCGCACCTGTGGCGCCGGTGATGCCGGCCACGATGCGTCCGGCGTAGAGGATCGAGATCTCGA
TCCCGCGAAATTAATACGACTCACTATAGGGGAATTGTGAGCGGATAACAATTCCCCTCTAGAAATAATT
TTGTTTAACTTTAAGAAGGAGATATACATATGAGCGATAAAATTATTCACCTGACTGACGACAGTTTTGA
CACGGATGTACTCAAAGCGGACGGGGCGATCCTCGTCGATTTCTGGGCAGAGTGGTGCGGTCCGTGCAAA
ATGATCGCCCCGATTCTGGATGAAATCGCTGACGAATATCAGGGCAAACTGACCGTTGCAAAACTGAACA
TCGATCAAAACCCTGGCACTGCGCCGAAATATGGCATCCGTGGTATCCCGACTCTGCTGCTGTTCAAAAA
CGGTGAAGTGGCGGCAACCAAAGTGGGTGCACTGTCTAAAGGTCAGTTGAAAGAGTTCCTCGACGCTAAC
CTGGCCGGTTCTGGTTCTGGCCATATGCACCATCATCATCATCATGGTACCATGACAAGTTTGTACAAAA
AAGCAGGCTTCGAAAACCTGTATTTTCAGGGCCACATCAAGAGGCCCATGAACGCCTTCATGCTGTGGGC
CAAGGACAACAGGGCCATGTTCATCGAGAGGCACCCCGAGCTGCACAACGCCGACATCAGCAGGCTGCTG
GGCGGCGCCTGGACCACCAGGGTGACCGACGAGACCAAGAGGTACTACGCCGAGAAGGCCAAGCAGGTGG
CCGAGGAGCACAGGAGGAAGTACCCCGACTACAAGTACCAGCCCCAGAGGAAGGGCGAGTAATAAACCCA
GCTTTCTTGTACAAAGTGGTGACTCGAGCACCACCACCACCACCACTGAGATCCGGCTGCTAACAAAGCC
CGAAAGGAAGCTGAGTTGGCTGCTGCCACCGCTGAGCAATAACTAGCATAACCCCTTGGGGCCTCTAAAC
GGGTCTTGAGGGGTTTTTTGCTGAAAGGAGGAACTATATCCGGAT
Features (pLannotate 1.2.2; 24 found; start..end, strand, type, name):
     12..440     +  rep_origin     f1 ori (sequence partly withheld): f1 bacteriophage origin of replication; arrow indicates direction of (+) strand synthesis
    493..597     +  promoter       AmpR promoter: bla
    598..1458    +  CDS            AmpR: β-lactamase; bla; confers resistance to ampicillin, carbenicillin, and related antibiotics
   1629..2217    +  rep_origin     ori: high-copy-number ColE1/pMB1/pBR322/pUC origin of replication
   2403..2542    -  misc_feature   bom: basis of mobility region from pBR322
   2644..2835    -  CDS            rop: Rop protein, which maintains plasmids at low copy number; rop
   2852..3232    +  CDS            YPB1_ECOLX: Protein predicted: Swiss-Prot protein existence level 4. From Escherichia coli.
   3304..3595    -  CDS            TcR (fragment): tetracycline efflux protein; tet; confers resistance to tetracycline
   3610..3631    -  protein_bind   CAP binding site: CAP binding activates transcription in the presence of cAMP. E. coli catabolite activator protein
   3644..4726    -  CDS            lacI: lac repressor; lacI; The lac repressor binds to the lac operator to inhibit transcription in E. coli. This inhibition can be relieved by adding lactose or isopropyl-β-D-thiogalactopyranoside (IPTG).
   4727..4804    -  promoter       lacI promoter: lacI
   4812..5091    -  CDS            TcR (fragment): tetracycline efflux protein; tet; confers resistance to tetracycline
   5113..5131    +  promoter       T7 promoter: promoter for bacteriophage T7 RNA polymerase
   5132..5156    +  protein_bind   lac operator: The lac repressor binds to the lac operator to inhibit transcription in E. coli. This inhibition can be relieved by adding lactose or isopropyl-β-D-thiogalactopyranoside (IPTG). lac repressor encoded by lacI
   5171..5193    +  RBS            RBS: efficient ribosome binding site from bacteriophage T7 gene 10 (Olins and Rangwala, 1989)
   5201..5527    +  CDS            TrxA: E. coli thioredoxin; trxA
   5552..5569    +  CDS            capTEV™ (fragment): composite tag for in vivo biotinylation, TEV protease cleavage, and 6xHis tagging
   5576..5600    +  protein_bind   attB1: mutant version of attB; recombination site for the Gateway® BP reaction BP Clonase™
   5603..5623    +  CDS            TEV site: tobacco etch virus (TEV) protease recognition and cleavage site
   5627..5854    +  CDS            Sox18 (fragment): SOX18_MOUSE - Also known as Sox-18. Experimental evidence at protein level: Swiss-Prot protein existence level 1. Transcriptional activator that binds to the consensus sequence 5'-AACAAAG-3' in the promoter of target genes and plays an essential role in embryonic cardiovascular development and lymphangiogenesis (PubMed:7651823, PubMed:10742113, PubMed:12748961, PubMed:18931657, PubMed:19429912, PubMed:26939885). Activates transcription of PROX1 and other genes coding for lymphatic endothelial markers (PubMed:18931657, PubMed:26939885). Plays an essential role in triggering the differentiation
   5867..5891    -  protein_bind   attB2: mutant version of attB; recombination site for the Gateway® BP reaction BP Clonase™
   5900..5917    +  CDS            9xHis (fragment): 9xHis affinity tag
   5927..5976    +  CDS            SET1 (fragment): solubility-enhancement tag derived from T7 phage gene 10B
   5984..6031    +  terminator     T7 terminator: transcription terminator for bacteriophage T7 RNA polymerase
