[The description below was written by a language model from this plasmid's Addgene catalogue record and pLannotate feature annotations shown in this document.]
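Description:
pETG20a-Salro-HMG is a bacterial expression plasmid built on the pETG20a backbone, a Gateway-adapted pET-type vector, and is intended for producing recombinant protein in E. coli for purification. It replicates from a ColE1/pBR322-type origin accompanied by the rop gene and the bom region, consistent with its catalogue listing as low copy. It is selected with ampicillin through the β-lactamase gene. An f1 origin is also present, along with leftover tetracycline-resistance fragments from the pBR322 lineage that are not functional markers.

The insert is a synthesized sequence encoding the HMG DNA-binding domain of a Sox-like protein from the choanoflagellate Salpingoeca rosetta. The automated annotation labels this region as a mouse Sox18 fragment, which most likely reflects sequence similarity among HMG boxes rather than the true origin. Expression is driven by a T7 promoter with an adjacent lac operator and the T7 gene 10 ribosome binding site. A plasmid-borne lacI supplies repressor, so transcription is IPTG-inducible in hosts that provide T7 RNA polymerase, and it ends at a T7 terminator. The open reading frame begins with E. coli thioredoxin (TrxA) as a solubility partner, followed by a short histidine-tag segment, attB1, and a TEV protease site immediately upstream of the HMG domain, allowing the N-terminal fusion to be cleaved off after affinity capture. The attB2 site follows the insert, and a further histidine stretch lies downstream of it. The catalogue records a C-terminal 6xHis tag, but the table alone does not show whether this downstream stretch is translated in frame with the insert. According to the associated publication title, the purified domain supports work on the evolutionary origins of Sox and POU transcription factors.
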