Addgene plasmid #231543: pETG20a-Salro-HMG
Purpose: Expresses the HMG of Salro Sox-like, for protein purification
Depositing lab: Ralf Jauch. Depositing organization: University of Hong Kong. Publication: The emergence of Sox and POU transcription factors predates the origins of animal stem cells. Gao Y, Tan DS, Girbig M, Hu H, Zhou X, Xie Q, Yeung SW, Lee KS, Ho SY, Cojocaru V, Yan J, Hochberg GKA, de Mendoza A, Jauch R. Nat Commun. 2024 Nov 14;15(1):9868. doi: 10.1038/s41467-024-54152-x. PubMed 39543096.
Backbone
  Vector backbone: pETG20a
  Vector type: Bacterial Expression
Growth in bacteria
  Bacterial resistance: Ampicillin, 100 μg/mL
  Growth temperature: 37°C
  Growth strain: DH5alpha
  Growth instructions: The depositing lab uses Rosetta2 E. coli for protein expression and purification.
  Copy number: Low Copy
Gene/Insert
  Gene/Insert name: Sox-Iike HMG
  Species: Salpingoeca rosetta
  Tag / fusion protein: 6xHis (C terminal on insert)
  Cloning method: Gene Synthesis
Terms and licenses: Academic/Nonprofit Terms; Industry Terms: Not Available to Industry
How to cite: pETG20a-Salro-HMG was a gift from Ralf Jauch (Addgene plasmid # 231543 ; http://n2t.net/addgene:231543 ; RRID:Addgene_231543)
